>Addgene plasmid #79539 | pRSETa-Amrose v3 | addgene full sequence | sequence record 154026 | Addgene assembled full plasmid sequence
GATCTCGATCCCGCGAAATTAATACGACTCACTATAGGGAGACCACAACGGTTTCCCTCTAGAAATAATT
TTGTTTAACTTTAAGAAGGAGATATACATATGCGGGGTTCTCATCATCATCATCATCATGGTATGGCTAG
CATGACTGGTGGACAGCAAATGGGTCGGGATCTGTACGACGATGACGATAAGGATCGATGGGGATCCATG
AGCGAGCTGATCAAGGAGAACATGCACATGAAACTGTACATGGGGGGCACCGTGAACAACCACCACTTCA
AGTGTACATCCGAGGGCGAAGGCAAGCCCTACGAGGGCACCCAGACCATGAAGATCAAGGTGGTCGAGGG
CGGCCCTCTCCCCTTCGCCTTCGACATCCTGGCTACCAGCTTCATGTACGGCAGCAAAGCCTTCATCAAC
CACACCCAGGGCATCCCCGACTTCTTTAAGGAGTCCTTCCCTGAGGGCTTCACATGGGAGAGAATCACCA
CATACGAAGACGGGGGCGTGCTGACCGCTACCCAGGACACCAGCCTCCAGAACGGCTGCCTCATCTACAA
CGTCAAGATCAACGGGGTGAACTTCCCATCCAACGGCCCTGTGATGCAGAAGAAAACACTCGGCTGGGAG
GCCAGCACCGAGATGATGTACCCCGCTGACAGCGGCCTGAGAGGCCATAACCAGATGGCCCTGAAGCTCG
TGGGCGGGGGCTACCTGCACTGCTCCCTCAAGACCACATACAGATCCAAGAAACCCGCTAAGAACCTCAA
GATGCCCGGCTTCCACTTCGTGGACTACAGACTGGAAAGAATCAAGGAGGCCGACAAAGAGACCTACGTC
GAGCAGCACGAGATGGCTGTGGCCAAGTACTGCGACCTCCCTAGCAAACTGGGGCACAGATGACTCGAGC
TCGAGATCTGCAGCTGGTACCATGGAATTCGAAGCTTGATCCGGCTGCTAACAAAGCCCGAAAGGAAGCT
GAGTTGGCTGCTGCCACCGCTGAGCAATAACTAGCATAACCCCTTGGGGCCTCTAAACGGGTCTTGAGGG
GTTTTTTGCTGAAAGGAGGAACTATATCCGGATCTGGCGTAATAGCGAAGAGGCCCGCACCGATCGCCCT
TCCCAACAGTTGCGCAGCCTGAATGGCGAATGGG
[124 nt withheld, positions 1155-1278]
C
[91 nt withheld, positions 1280-1370]
A
[49 nt withheld, positions 1372-1420]
CCTTTGACGTTGGAGTCCACGTTCTTT
[37 nt withheld, positions 1448-1484]
ACCCTATCTCGGTCTATTCTTTTGATTTATAAGGGATTTTGCCGATTTCGGCCTATTGGTTAAAAAATGA
GCTGATTTAACAAAAATTTAACGCGAATTTTAACAAAATATTAACGCTTACAATTTAGGTGGCACTTTTC
GGGGAAATGTGCGCGGAACCCCTATTTGTTTATTTTTCTAAATACATTCAAATATGTATCCGCTCATGAG
ACAATAACCCTGATAAATGCTTCAATAATATTGAAAAAGGAAGAGTATGAGTATTCAACATTTCCGTGTC
GCCCTTATTCCCTTTTTTGCGGCATTTTGCCTTCCTGTTTTTGCTCACCCAGAAACGCTGGTGAAAGTAA
AAGATGCTGAAGATCAGTTGGGTGCACGAGTGGGTTACATCGAACTGGATCTCAACAGCGGTAAGATCCT
TGAGAGTTTTCGCCCCGAAGAACGTTTTCCAATGATGAGCACTTTTAAAGTTCTGCTATGTGGCGCGGTA
TTATCCCGTATTGACGCCGGGCAAGAGCAACTCGGTCGCCGCATACACTATTCTCAGAATGACTTGGTTG
AGTACTCACCAGTCACAGAAAAGCATCTTACGGATGGCATGACAGTAAGAGAATTATGCAGTGCTGCCAT
AACCATGAGTGATAACACTGCGGCCAACTTACTTCTGACAACGATCGGAGGACCGAAGGAGCTAACCGCT
TTTTTGCACAACATGGGGGATCATGTAACTCGCCTTGATCGTTGGGAACCGGAGCTGAATGAAGCCATAC
CAAACGACGAGCGTGACACCACGATGCCTGTAGCAATGGCAACAACGTTGCGCAAACTATTAACTGGCGA
ACTACTTACTCTAGCTTCCCGGCAACAATTAATAGACTGGATGGAGGCGGATAAAGTTGCAGGACCACTT
CTGCGCTCGGCCCTTCCGGCTGGCTGGTTTATTGCTGATAAATCTGGAGCCGGTGAGCGTGGGTCTCGCG
GTATCATTGCAGCACTGGGGCCAGATGGTAAGCCCTCCCGTATCGTAGTTATCTACACGACGGGGAGTCA
GGCAACTATGGATGAACGAAATAGACAGATCGCTGAGATAGGTGCCTCACTGATTAAGCATTGGTAACTG
TCAGACCAAGTTTACTCATATATACTTTAGATTGATTTAAAACTTCATTTTTAATTTAAAAGGATCTAGG
TGAAGATCCTTTTTGATAATCTCATGACCAAAATCCCTTAACGTGAGTTTTCGTTCCACTGAGCGTCAGA
CCCCGTAGAAAAGATCAAAGGATCTTCTTGAGATCCTTTTTTTCTGCGCGTAATCTGCTGCTTGCAAACA
AAAAAACCACCGCTACCAGCGGTGGTTTGTTTGCCGGATCAAGAGCTACCAACTCTTTTTCCGAAGGTAA
CTGGCTTCAGCAGAGCGCAGATACCAAATACTGTTCTTCTAGTGTAGCCGTAGTTAGGCCACCACTTCAA
GAACTCTGTAGCACCGCCTACATACCTCGCTCTGCTAATCCTGTTACCAGTGGCTGCTGCCAGTGGCGAT
AAGTCGTGTCTTACCGGGTTGGACTCAAGACGATAGTTACCGGATAAGGCGCAGCGGTCGGGCTGAACGG
GGGGTTCGTGCACACAGCCCAGCTTGGAGCGAACGACCTACACCGAACTGAGATACCTACAGCGTGAGCT
ATGAGAAAGCGCCACGCTTCCCGAAGGGAGAAAGGCGGACAGGTATCCGGTAAGCGGCAGGGTCGGAACA
GGAGAGCGCACGAGGGAGCTTCCAGGGGGAAACGCCTGGTATCTTTATAGTCCTGTCGGGTTTCGCCACC
TCTGACTTGAGCGTCGATTTTTGTGATGCTCGTCAGGGGGGCGGAGCCTATGGAAAAACGCCAGCAACGC
GGCCTTTTTACGGTTCCTGGCCTTTTGCTGGCCTTTTGCTCACATGTTCTTTCCTGCGTTATCCCCTGAT
TCTGTGGATAACCGTATTACCGCCTTTGAGTGAGCTGATACCGCTCGCCGCAGCCGAACGACCGAGCGCA
GCGAGTCAGTGAGCGAGGAAGCGGAAGAGCGCCCAATACGCAAACCGCCTCTCCCCGCGCGTTGGCCGAT
TCATTAATGCAG
Features (pLannotate 1.2.2; 14 found; start..end, strand, type, name):
     20..38      +  promoter       T7 promoter: promoter for bacteriophage T7 RNA polymerase
     70..92      +  RBS            RBS: efficient ribosome binding site from bacteriophage T7 gene 10 (Olins and Rangwala, 1989)
    112..132     +  CDS            capTEV™ (fragment): composite tag for in vivo biotinylation, TEV protease cleavage, and 6xHis tagging
    133..165     +  CDS            T7 tag (gene 10 leader): leader peptide from bacteriophage T7 gene 10 promotes efficient translation in E. coli
    169..192     +  CDS            Xpress™ tag: Xpress™ epitope tag, including an enterokinase recognition and cleavage site
    208..903     +  CDS            TurboRFP: red fluorescent protein from Entacmaea quadricolor mammalian codon-optimized
    954..1003    +  CDS            SET1 (fragment): solubility-enhancement tag derived from T7 phage gene 10B
   1011..1058    +  terminator     T7 terminator: transcription terminator for bacteriophage T7 RNA polymerase
   1084..1150    +  CDS            lacZα (fragment): LacZα fragment of β-galactosidase; lacZ fragment
   1155..1583    +  rep_origin     f1 ori (sequence partly withheld): f1 bacteriophage origin of replication; arrow indicates direction of (+) strand synthesis
   1636..1740    +  promoter       AmpR promoter: bla
   1741..2601    +  CDS            AmpR: β-lactamase; bla; confers resistance to ampicillin, carbenicillin, and related antibiotics
   2772..3360    +  rep_origin     ori: high-copy-number ColE1/pMB1/pBR322/pUC origin of replication
   3543..3596    +  CDS            lacI (fragment): lac repressor; lacI; The lac repressor binds to the lac operator to inhibit transcription in E. coli. This inhibition can be relieved by adding lactose or isopropyl-β-D-thiogalactopyranoside (IPTG).
