[The description below was written by a language model from this plasmid's Addgene catalogue record and pLannotate feature annotations shown in this document.]
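Description:
pRSETa-Amrose v3 is a bacterial expression plasmid of about 3.6 kb built on the Invitrogen pRSETa backbone. It carries variant 3 of the fluorescent protein Amrose. The plasmid replicates in E. coli from a high-copy ColE1/pUC-type origin and is selected with ampicillin through the β-lactamase gene, which is driven by its own promoter. An f1 phage origin is also present and would allow production of single-stranded DNA. The short annotated matches to lacZα, lacI and the SET1 tag are fragments, most likely backbone remnants rather than functional elements.

The 696 bp Amrose v3 coding sequence was cloned between BamHI and XhoI sites, both of which are retained. It derives from a red fluorescent protein of the sea anemone Entacmaea quadricolor, and the automated annotation labels this region TurboRFP, reflecting its similarity to that protein family. Transcription runs from a T7 promoter to a T7 terminator, and translation starts from the efficient phage T7 gene 10 ribosome binding site. Expression therefore requires a host that supplies T7 RNA polymerase. The backbone fuses an N-terminal leader to the protein consisting of a 6xHis tag (picked up by the annotation as a "capTEV" fragment), the T7 gene 10 leader epitope, and the Xpress epitope, which includes an enterokinase cleavage site. These tags allow metal-affinity purification, antibody detection and optional removal of the leader.

The associated publication title describes the evolution of optical-window fluorescent protein variants under selective pressure. The plasmid is thus suited to producing and purifying recombinant Amrose v3 in bacteria, for example for characterising its properties in vitro.
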