Addgene plasmid #79539: pRSETa-Amrose v3
Purpose: pRSETa (Invitrogen) plasmid expressing Amrose variant 3
Depositing lab: Randolph Caldwell. Depositing organization: Helmholtz Munich. Publication: Usefulness of a Darwinian system in a biotechnological application: evolution of optical window fluorescent protein variants under selective pressure. Schoetz U, Deliolanis NC, Ng D, Pauli J, Resch-Genger U, Kuhn E, Heuer S, Beisker W, Koster RW, Zitzelsberger H, Caldwell RB. PLoS One. 2014 Sep 5;9(9):e107069. doi: 10.1371/journal.pone.0107069. eCollection 2014. PONE-D-12-23517 PubMed 25192257.
Backbone
  Vector backbone: pRSETa
  Backbone manufacturer: Invitrogen
  Vector type: Bacterial Expression
Growth in bacteria
  Bacterial resistance: Ampicillin, 100 μg/mL
  Growth temperature: 37°C
  Growth strain: DH5alpha
  Copy number: High Copy
Gene/Insert
  Gene/Insert name: Amrose v3
  Species: Entacmaea quadricolor
  Insert size (bp): 696
  Promoter: T7
  Tag / fusion protein: 6xHis (N terminal on backbone); T7 epitope (N terminal on backbone); Xpress tag (N terminal on backbone)
  Cloning method: Restriction Enzyme; 5′ cloning site BamHI (not destroyed); 3′ cloning site XhoI (not destroyed)
  Sequencing primers: 5′ actagtcctaggGAAATTAATACGACTCACTATAGGGAGA; 3′ ATGCTAGTTATTGCTCAGCGGTGGCAGCAGCCAACTCAGC
Terms and licenses: Academic/Nonprofit Terms; Industry Terms: Not Available to Industry
How to cite: pRSETa-Amrose v3 was a gift from Randolph Caldwell (Addgene plasmid # 79539 ; http://n2t.net/addgene:79539 ; RRID:Addgene_79539)
