>Addgene plasmid #79539 | pRSETa-Amrose v3 | depositor partial sequence | sequence record 148690 | Amrose v3
ATGAGCGAGCTGATCAAGGAGAACATGCACATGAAACTGTACATGGGGGGCACCGTGAACAACCACCACT
TCAAGTGTACATCCGAGGGCGAAGGCAAGCCCTACGAGGGCACCCAGACCATGAAGATCAAGGTGGTCGA
GGGCGGCCCTCTCCCCTTCGCCTTCGACATCCTGGCTACCAGCTTCATGTACGGCAGCAAAGCCTTCATC
AACCACACCCAGGGCATCCCCGACTTCTTTAAGGAGTCCTTCCCTGAGGGCTTCACATGGGAGAGAATCA
CCACATACGAAGACGGGGGCGTGCTGACCGCTACCCAGGACACCAGCCTCCAGAACGGCTGCCTCATCTA
CAACGTCAAGATCAACGGGGTGAACTTCCCATCCAACGGCCCTGTGATGCAGAAGAAAACACTCGGCTGG
GAGGCCAGCACCGAGATGATGTACCCCGCTGACAGCGGCCTGAGAGGCCATAACCAGATGGCCCTGAAGC
TCGTGGGCGGGGGCTACCTGCACTGCTCCCTCAAGACCACATACAGATCCAAGAAACCCGCTAAGAACCT
CAAGATGCCCGGCTTCCACTTCGTGGACTACAGACTGGAAAGAATCAAGGAGGCCGACAAAGAGACCTAC
GTCGAGCAGCACGAGATGGCTGTGGCCAAGTACTGCGACCTCCCTAGCAAACTGGGGCACAGATGA
