>Addgene plasmid #79539 | pRSETa-Amrose v3 | addgene partial sequence | sequence record 154024 | AmpSeq-F 5'-ctcatgagcggatacatatttgaa-3'
AAATAAACAAATAGGGGTTCCGCGCACATTTCCCCGAAAAGTGCCACCTAAATTGTAAGCGTTAATATTT
TGTTAAAATTCGCGTTAAATTTTTGTTAAATCAGCTCATTTTTTAACCAATAGGCCGAAATCGGCAAAAT
CCCTTATAAATCAAAAGAATAGACCGAGATAGGGT
[37 nt withheld, positions 176-212]
AAAGAACGTGGACTCCAACGTCAAAGG
[49 nt withheld, positions 240-288]
T
[91 nt withheld, positions 290-380]
G
[124 nt withheld, positions 382-505]
CCCATTCGCCATTCAGGCTGCGCAACTGTTGGGAAGGGCGATCGGTGCGGGCCTCTTCGCTATTACGCCA
GATCCGGATATAGTTCCTCCTTTCAGCAAAAAACCCCTCAAGACCCGTTTAGAGGCCCCAAGGGGTTATG
CTAGTTATTGCTCAGCGGTGGCAGCAGCCAACTCAGCTTCCTTTCGGGCTTTGTTAGCAGCCGGATCAAG
CTTCGAATTCCATGGTACCAGCTGCAGATCTCGAGCTCGAGTCATCTGTGCCCCAGTTTGCTAGGGAGGT
CGCAGTACTTGGCCACAGCCATCTCGTGCTGCTCGACGTAGGTCTCTTTGTCGGCCTCCTTGATTCTTTC
CAGTCTGTAGTCCACGAAGTGGAAGCCGGGCATCTTGAGGTTCTTAGCGGGTTTCTTGGATCTGTATGTG
GTCTTGAGGGAGCAGTGCAGGTAGCCCCCGCCCACGAGCTTCAGGGCCATCTGGTTATGGCCTCTCAGGC
CGCTGTCAGCGGGGTACATCATCTCGGTGCTGGCCTCCCAGCCGAGTGTTTTCTTCTGCATCACAGGGCC
GTTGGATGGGAAGTTCACCCCGTTGATCTTGACGTT
