>Addgene plasmid #79539 | pRSETa-Amrose v3 | addgene partial sequence | sequence record 154025 | pBR322ori-F 5'-GGGAAACGCCTGGTATCTTT-3'
GCCACCTCTGACTTGAGCGTCGATTTTTGTGATGCTCGTCAGGGGGGCGGAGCCTATGGAAAAACGCCAG
CAACGCGGCCTTTTTACGGTTCCTGGCCTTTTGCTGGCCTTTTGCTCACATGTTCTTTCCTGCGTTATCC
CCTGATTCTGTGGATAACCGTATTACCGCCTTTGAGTGAGCTGATACCGCTCGCCGCAGCCGAACGACCG
AGCGCAGCGAGTCAGTGAGCGAGGAAGCGGAAGAGCGCCCAATACGCAAACCGCCTCTCCCCGCGCGTTG
GCCGATTCATTAATGCAGGATCTCGATCCCGCGAAATTAATACGACTCACTATAGGGAGACCACAACGGT
TTCCCTCTAGAAATAATTTTGTTTAACTTTAAGAAGGAGATATACATATGCGGGGTTCTCATCATCATCA
TCATCATGGTATGGCTAGCATGACTGGTGGACAGCAAATGGGTCGGGATCTGTACGACGATGACGATAAG
GATCGATGGGGATCCATGAGCGAGCTGATCAAGGAGAACATGCACATGAAACTGTACATGGGGGGCACCG
TGAACAACCACCACTTCAAGTGTACATCCGAGGGCGAAGGCAAGCCCTACGAGGGCACCCAGACCATGAA
GATCAAGGTGGTCGAGGGCGGCCCTCTCCCCTTCGCCTTCGACATCCTGGCTACCAGCTTCATGTACGGC
AGCAAAGCCTTCATCAACCACACCCAGGGCATCCCCGACTTCTTTAAGGAGTCCTTCCCTGAGGGCTTCA
CATGGGAGAGAATCACCACATACGAAGACGGGGGCGTGCTGACCGCTACCCAGGACACCAGCCTCCAGAA
CGGCTGCCTCATCTACAACGTCAAGATCAACGGGGTGAACTTCCCATCCAACGGCCCTGTGATGCAGAAG
AAAACACTCGGCTGGGAGGCCAGCACCGAGATGATGTACCCCGCTGACAGCGGCCTGAGAGGCCATAACC
AGATGGCCCTGAAGCTCGTGGGCGGGGGCTACCTGCACTGCTCCCTCAAGACCACATACAGATCCAAGAA
ACCCGCTAAGAACCTCAAGATGCCCGGCT
